>Addgene plasmid #156358 | pAB184a | addgene full sequence | sequence record 317763 | Addgene NGS Result
AAGAAACCAATTGTCCATATTGCATCAGACATTGCCGTCACTGCGTCTTTTACTGGCTCTTCTCGCTAAC
CCAACCGGTAACCCCGCTTATTAAAAGCATTCTGTAACAAAGCGGGACCAAAGCCATGACAAAAACGCGT
AACAAAAGTGTCTATAATCACGGCAGAAAAGTCCACATTGATTATTTGCACGGCGTCACACTTTGCTATG
CCATAGCATTTTTATCCATAAGATTAGCGGATCCTACCTGACGCTTTTTATCGCAACTCTCTACTGTTTC
TCCATACCCGTTTTACCTGCAGGTGCAGTTTCTTTCAGGAGATTCCAATATGGCAAACAGCGCACAAGCA
CGCAAACGTGCCCGCCAGTCCGTCAAACAACGCGCCCACAACGCTAGCCTGCGTACCGCATTCCGCACCG
CAGTGAAAAAAGTATTGAAAGCAGTCGAAGCAGGCGATAAAGCTGCCGCACGAGCGGTTTACCAAGAGTC
CGTCAAAGTCATCGACCGCATCGCCGACAAAGGCGTGTTCCACAAAAACAAAGCGGCTCGCCACAAAAGC
CGCCTGTCTGCAAAAGTAAAAGCACTGGCTTGATTTTTGCATTTTCTCAAAAGGACTCAAAATGGTAGTT
ATCCGTTTGGCACGCGGCGGCTCGAAACACCGCCCCTTCTACAACGTCATCGTTACTGACTCACGCAGCC
GCCGCGACGGCCGCTTCATCGAACGCGTAGGCTTCTACAACCCCGTAGCCAACGAAAAACAAGAGCGCGT
CCGCCTCAATGCAGACCGCCTGAACCACTGGATTGCACAAGGCGCGCAAGTCAGCGACTCCGTTGCAAAA
CTGATTAAAGAACAAAAAGCCGTCTAATCCGCGTTACTTAATTAACGGCACTCCTCAGCCAAGTCAAAAG
CCTCCGGTCGGAGGCTTTTGACTACATGCCCATGGCGTTTACGCCCCGCCCTGCCACTCATCGCAGTACT
GTTGTAATTCATTAAGCATTCTGCCGACATGGAAGCCATCACAAACGGCATGATGAACCTGAATCGCCAG
CGGCATCAGCACCTTGTCGCCTTGCGTATAATATTTGCCCATAGTGAAAACGGGGGCGAAGAAGTTGTCC
ATATTGGCCACGTTTAAATCAAAACTGGTGAAACTCACCCAGGGATTGGCTGAGACGAAAAACATATTCT
CAATAAACCCTTTAGGGAAATAGGCCAGGTTTTCACCGTAACACGCCACATCTTGCGAATATATGTGTAG
AAACTGCCGGAAATCGTCGTGGTATTCACTCCAGAGCGATGAAAACGTTTCAGTTTGCTCATGGAAAACG
GTGTAACAAGGGTGAACACTATCCCATATCACCAGCTCACCGTCTTTCATTGCCATACGGAACTCCGGAT
GAGCATTCATCAGGCGGGCAAGAATGTGAATAAAGGCCGGATAAAACTTGTGCTTATTTTTCTTTACGGT
CTTTAAAAAGGCCGTAATATCCAGCTGAACGGTCTGGTTATAGGTACATTGAGTAACTGACTGAAATGCC
TCAAAATGTTCTTTACGATGCCATTGGGATATATCAACGGTGGTATATCCAGTGATTTTTTTCTCCATTT
TAGCTTCCTTAGCTCCTGAAAATCTCGATAACTCAAAAAATACGCCCGGTAGTGATCTTATTTCATTATG
GTGAAAGTTGGAACCTCTTACGTGCCAGGCCAAATAGGCCGTTCAGATCCTTCCGTATTTAGCCAGTATG
TTCTCTAGTGTGGTTCGTTGTTTTTGCGTGAGCCATGAGAACGAACCATTGAGATCATGCTTACTTTGCA
TGTCACTCAAAAATTTTGCCTCAAAACTGGTGAGCTGAATTTTTGCAGTTAAAGCATCGTGTAGTGTTTT
TCTTAGTCCGTTACGTAGGTAGGAATCTGATGTAATGGTTGTTGGTATTTTGTCACCATTCATTTTTATC
TGGTTGTTCTCAAGTTCGGTTACGAGATCCATTTGTCTATCTAGTTCAACTTGGAAAATCAACGTATCAG
TCGGGCGGCCTCGCTTATCAACCACCAATTTCATATTGCTGTAAGTGTTTAAATCTTTACTTATTGGTTT
CAAAACCCATTGGTTAAGCCTTTTAAACTCATGGTAGTTATTTTCAAGCATTAACATGAACTTAAATTCA
TCAAGGCTAATCTCTATATTTGCCTTGTGAGTTTTCTTTTGTGTTAGTTCTTTTAATAACCACTCATAAA
TCCTCATAGAGTATTTGTTTTCAAAAGACTTAACATGTTCCAGATTATATTTTATGAATTTTTTTAACTG
GAAAAGATAAGGCAATATCTCTTCACTAAAAACTAATTCTAATTTTTCGCTTGAGAACTTGGCATAGTTT
GTCCACTGGAAAATCTTAAAGCCTTTAACCAAAGGATTCCTGATTTCCACAGTTCTCGTCATCAGCTCTC
TGGTTGCTTTAGCTAATACACCATAAGCATTTTCCCTACTGATGTTCATCATCTGAGCGTATTGGTTATA
AGTGAACGATACCGTCCGTTCTTTCCTTGTAGGGTTTTCAATCGTGGGGTTGAGTAGTGCCACACAGCAT
AAAATTAGCTTGGTTTCATGCTCCGTTAAGTCATAGCGACTAATCGCTAGTTCATTTGCTTTGAAAACAA
CTAATTCAGACATACATCTCAATTGGTCTAGGTGATTTTAATCACTATACCAATTGAGATGGGCTAGTCA
ATGATAATTACTAGTCCTTTTCCTTTGAGTTGTGGGTATCTGTAAATTCTGCTAGACCTTTGCTGGAAAA
CTTGTAAATTCTGCTAGACCCTCTGTAAATTCCGCTAGACCTTTGTGTGTTTTTTTTGTTTATATTCAAG
TGGTTATAATTTATAGAATAAAGAAAGAATAAAAAAAGATAAAAAGAATAGATCCCAGCCCTGTGTATAA
CTCACTACTTTAGTCAGTTCCGCAGTATTACAAAAGGATGTCGCAAACGCTGTTTGCTCCTCTACAAAAC
AGACCTTAAAACCCTAAAGGCTTAAGTAGCACCCTCGCAAGCTCGGGCAAATCGCTGAATATTCCTTTTG
TCTCCGACCATCAGGCACCTGAGTCGCTGTCTTTTTCGTGACATTCAGTTCGCTGCGCTCACGGCTCTGG
CAGTGAATGGGGGTAAATGGCACTACAGGCGCCTTTTATGGATTCATGCAAGGAAACTACCCATAATACA
AGAAAAGCCCGTCACGGGCTTCTCAGGGCGTTTTATGGCGGGTCTGCTATGTGGTGCTATCTGACTTTTT
GCTGTTCAGCAGTTCCTGCCCTCTGATTTTCCAGTCTGACCACTTCGGATTATCCCGTGACAGGTCATTC
AGACTGGCTAATGCACCCAGTAAGGCAGCGGTATCATCAACAGGCTTACCCGTCTTACTGTCAAGAGGAC
ATCCGGTCAAATAAAACGAAAGGCTCAGTCGAAAGACTGGGCCTTTCGTTTTGCTGAGGAGACTTAGGGA
CCCTTTATGACAACTTGACGGCTACATCATTCACTTTTTCTTCACAACCGGCACGGAACTCGCTCGGGCT
GGCCCCGGTGCATTTTTTAAATACCCGCGAGAAATAGAGTTGATCGTCAAAACCAACATTGCGACCGACG
GTGGCGATAGGCATCCGGGTGGTGCTCAAAAGCAGCTTCGCCTGGCTGATACGTTGGTCCTCGCGCCAGC
TTAAGACGCTAATCCCTAACTGCTGGCGGAAAAGATGTGACAGACGCGACGGCGACAAGCAAACATGCTG
TGCGACGCTGGCGATATCAAAATTGCTGTCTGCCAGGTGATCGCTGATGTACTGACAAGCCTCGCGTACC
CGATTATCCATCGGTGGATGGAGCGACTCGTTAATCGCTTCCATGCGCCGCAGTAACAATTGCTCAAGCA
GATTTATCGCCAGCAGCTCCGAATAGCGCCCTTCCCCTTGCCCGGCGTTAATGATTTGCCCAAACAGGTC
GCTGAAATGCGGCTGGTGCGCTTCATCCGGGCGAAAGAACCCCGTATTGGCAAATATTGACGGCCAGTTA
AGCCATTCATGCCAGTAGGCGCGCGGACGAAAGTAAACCCACTGGTGATACCATTCGCGAGCCTCCGGAT
GACGACCGTAGTGATGAATCTCTCCTGGCGGGAACAGCAAAATATCACCCGGTCGGCAAACAAATTCTCG
TCCCTGATTTTTCACCACCCCCTGACCGCGAATGGTGAGATTGAGAATATAACCTTTCATTCCCAGCGGT
CGGTCGATAAAAAAATCGAGATAACCGTTGGCCTCAATCGGCGTTAAACCCGCCACCAGATGGGCATTAA
ACGAGTATCCCGGCAGCAGGGGATCATTTTGCGCTTCAGCCATACTTTTCATACTCCCACCATTCAGAG
Features (pLannotate 1.2.2; 10 found; start..end, strand, type, name):
    120..285     +  promoter       araBAD promoter: araBAD; promoter of the L-arabinose operon of E. coli; the araC regulatory gene is transcribed in the opposite direction (Guzman et al., 1995)
    330..590     +  CDS            rpsT: RS20_ACIB5 - Experimental evidence at protein level: Swiss-Prot protein existence level 1. Binds directly to 16S ribosomal RNA. From Acinetobacter baumannii (strain AB0057).
    622..864     +  CDS            rpsP: RS16_NEIG1 - Protein inferred from homology: Swiss-Prot protein existence level 3. From Neisseria gonorrhoeae (strain ATCC 700825 / FA 1090).
    902..933     -  terminator     tonB terminator: bidirectional E. coli tonB-P14 transcription terminator
    949..1608    -  CDS            CmR: chloramphenicol acetyltransferase; cat; confers resistance to chloramphenicol
   1609..1706    -  promoter       cat promoter: promoter of the E. coli cat gene encoding chloramphenicol acetyltransferase
   1723..2673    -  CDS            Rep101: RepA protein needed for replication with the pSC101 origin; rep101
   2721..2943    -  rep_origin     pSC101 ori: low-copy replication origin that requires the Rep101 protein
   3438..3482    +  terminator     rrnB T1 terminator: transcription terminator T1 from the E. coli rrnB gene
   3505..4383    -  CDS            araC: L-arabinose regulatory protein; araC
