[The description below was written by a language model from this plasmid's Addgene catalogue record and pLannotate feature annotations shown in this document.]
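Description:
pAB184a is a 4.4 kb bacterial expression plasmid built on a pSC101 backbone and catalogued as a synthetic biology vector for expressing heterologous ribosomal proteins in E. coli. It replicates from the pSC101 origin with its cognate Rep101 (RepA) initiator protein encoded alongside, and it is selected with chloramphenicol through a chloramphenicol acetyltransferase gene driven by the cat promoter. The pSC101 origin is conventionally low copy, yet the catalogue entry lists the plasmid as high copy. The record does not explain this difference, for example whether a copy-up RepA variant is present.

The payload is a small two-gene operon encoding the 30S subunit proteins S20 (rpsT) and S16 (rpsP), which the catalogue attributes to Neisseria gonorrhoeae. The automated annotation matches the rpsP reading frame to an N. gonorrhoeae entry, while its best database hit for rpsT is an Acinetobacter baumannii homologue. This most likely reflects the annotation database rather than the gene's actual source, but the table alone cannot settle it. Both genes sit downstream of the araBAD promoter, and the regulator araC is encoded divergently on the opposite strand, so transcription is induced by L-arabinose and repressed in its absence. A bidirectional tonB terminator follows the operon and also insulates it from the convergently oriented resistance gene. An rrnB T1 terminator lies near the araC region.

Consistent with its stated purpose and the associated work on orthogonal translation and heterologous ribosome engineering in E. coli, the plasmid supplies inducible, titratable expression of these foreign small-subunit proteins. Presumably they accompany ribosomal RNA from the same species supplied from another construct, although the record does not describe any partner plasmids.
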