Addgene plasmid #156358: pAB184a
Purpose: Expresses heterlogous ribosomal proteins
Depositing lab: Ahmed Badran. Depositing organization: Broad Institute. Publication: Orthogonal translation enables heterologous ribosome engineering in E. coli. Kolber NS, Fattal R, Bratulic S, Carver GD, Badran AH. Nat Commun. 2021 Jan 26;12(1):599. doi: 10.1038/s41467-020-20759-z. PubMed 33500394.
Backbone
  Vector backbone: pSC101
  Vector type: Synthetic Biology
Growth in bacteria
  Bacterial resistance: Chloramphenicol, 25 μg/mL
  Growth temperature: 37°C
  Growth strain: NEB Turbos
  Copy number: High Copy
Gene/Insert
  Gene/Insert name: S20, S16 ribosomal genes
  Species: N. gonorrhoeae
  Cloning method: Ligation Independent Cloning
Terms and licenses: Academic/Nonprofit Terms; Industry Terms: Not Available to Industry
How to cite: pAB184a was a gift from Ahmed Badran (Addgene plasmid # 156358 ; http://n2t.net/addgene:156358 ; RRID:Addgene_156358)
